>Addgene plasmid #20633 | pWZL Neo Myr Flag MOBKL2A | addgene partial sequence | sequence record 26460 | 20633 with pWZL-Fwd
CTCCTTCTCTAGGCGCCGGCCGGATCCAGAATTCGCCACCATGGGGTCTTCAAAATCTAAACCAAAGGAC
CCCAGCCAGCGCCGGCGCAGGATCCGAGGTTACCTTGACTACAAAGACGATGACGACAAGCAATTGACAA
GTTTGTACAAAAAAGTTGGCATGACCAACCCCTTCCTGAAGCAAGTCTTCAACAAGGACAAGACATTCCG
CCCCAAGCGCAAGTTTGAGCCGGGCACCCAGCGCTTCGAGCTGCACAAGAAGGCGCAGGCGTCGCTGAAC
GCCGGGCTGGACCTGCGGCTGGCCGTGCAGCTGCCCCCGGGCGAGGACCTGAACGACTGGGTGGCTGTTC
ACGTGGTGGACTTCTTTAACCGCGTCAACCTCATCTACGGCACCATCAGCGACGGCTGCACGGAGCAGTC
CTGCCCCGTCATGTCGGGGGGCCCCAAGTATGAGTACCGCTGGCAGGATGAGCATAAGTTCCGGAAGCCC
ACGGCACTGTCCGCGCCCAGGTACATGGACCTGCTGATGGACTGGATCGAGGCGCAGATCAACAACGAGG
ACCTCTTCCCCACCAACGTTGGCACTCCGTTTCCCAAGAACTTCCTGCA
