[The description below was written by a language model from this plasmid's Addgene catalogue record.]
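Description:
pWZL Neo Myr Flag MOBKL2A is a retroviral mammalian expression plasmid built on the Gateway-compatible pWZL-Neo-Myr-Flag-DEST backbone. It carries the human MOBKL2A open reading frame (Mps One Binder kinase activator-like 2A). In bacteria it is maintained under ampicillin selection, and a recombination-deficient strain is recommended, consistent with the repeated sequences typical of retroviral vectors. The copy number is not recorded. In mammalian cells, a neomycin resistance marker allows transduced or transfected populations to be selected with G418. No feature table is provided, and the record does not state the promoter driving the insert or the arrangement of viral elements.

The ORF was first cloned into a Gateway entry vector and then moved into the destination backbone by an LR recombination reaction. This places it in frame behind N-terminal myristoylation and Flag sequences supplied by the backbone. A myristoylation signal directs lipid modification that targets the fusion protein to membranes, a strategy commonly used to promote activation of signalling proteins. The Flag epitope allows detection or immunoprecipitation with standard antibodies.

The construct belongs to a library of myristoylated, Flag-tagged kinase and kinase-related clones assembled for functional genomic work on breast cancer oncogenes. Its evident purpose is stable retroviral expression of membrane-targeted MOBKL2A in such gain-of-function studies. The depositors note that the identity of the gene has been verified but the clone has not been fully sequenced for minor mutations. A S2T substitution is known to be present in the sequence.
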