Addgene plasmid #20633: pWZL Neo Myr Flag MOBKL2A
Depositing lab: William Hahn & Jean Zhao. Depositing organization: Dana-Farber Cancer Institute. Publication: Integrative Genomic Approaches Identify IKBKE as a Breast Cancer Oncogene (Kinase Library Clones). Boehm JS, Zhao JJ, Yao J, Kim SY, Firestein R, Dunn IF, Sjostrom SK, Garraway LA, Weremowicz S, Richardson AL, Greulich H, Stewart CJ, Mulvey LA, Shen RR, Ambrogio L, Hirozane-Kishikawa T, Hill DE, Vidal M, Meyerson M, Grenier JK, Hinkle G, Root DE, Roberts TM, Lander ES, Polyak K, Hahn WC. Cell. 2007 Jun 15. 129(6):1065-1079. 10.1016/j.cell.2007.03.052 PubMed 17574021.
Backbone
  Vector backbone: pWZL-Neo-Myr-Flag-DEST
  Backbone manufacturer: William Hahn Lab (available at Addgene, #15300)
  Vector type: Mammalian Expression, Retroviral
  Selectable markers: Neomycin (select with G418)
Growth in bacteria
  Bacterial resistance: Ampicillin, 100 μg/mL
  Growth temperature: 37°C
  Growth strain: Stbl3
  Growth instructions: Stbl3 cells to prevent recombination.
  Copy number: Unknown
Gene/Insert
  Gene/Insert name: MOBKL2A (alt name: Mps One Binder kinase activator-like 2A)
  Species: H. sapiens (human)
  Entrez Gene: MOBKL2A (a.k.a. moblak)
  Tag / fusion protein: Myr (N terminal on backbone); Flag (N terminal on backbone)
  Cloning method: Gateway Cloning
  Sequencing primers: 5′ pWZL-Fwd (GAA CCT CCT CGT TCG ACC); 3′ pWZL-Rev (TTC CGG GCC CTC ACA TTG)
Resource information
  A portion of this plasmid was derived from a plasmid made by: 3-A2
Terms and licenses: Academic/Nonprofit Terms; Industry Terms: Not Available to Industry
Depositor comments: ORFs were cloned into Gateway compatible pEntry vectors. An LR recombination reaction was performed to move the ORF to pWZL-Neo-Myr-Flag DEST such that the ORF would have 5' myristoylation and flag tags. This plasmid is part of a kinase library, and the gene has been verified, but has not been fully sequenced for minor mutations. Please see the following link for plasmids from this article that are not part of the kinase library http://www.addgene.org/pubmed/17574021 There is a S2T mutation in the sequence.
How to cite: pWZL Neo Myr Flag MOBKL2A was a gift from William Hahn & Jean Zhao (Addgene plasmid # 20633 ; http://n2t.net/addgene:20633 ; RRID:Addgene_20633)
